>Addgene plasmid #50782 | pMXs-ms-Sox18 | depositor full sequence | sequence record 78388 | pMXs-ms-Sox18 sequence 5797 bps
CCCGAAAAGTGCCACCTGCATAATGAAAGACCCCACCTGTAGGTTTGGCAAGCTAGCTTAAGTAACGCCA
TTTTGCAAGGCATGGAAAAATACATAACTGAGAATAGAAAAGTTCAGATCAAGGTCAGGAACAGATGGAA
CAGCTGAATATGGGCCAAAGCGGATATCTGTGGTAAGCAGTTCCTGCCCCGGCTCAGGGCCAAGAACAGA
TGGAACAGCTGAATATGGGCCAAACAGGATATCTGTGGTAAGCAGTTCCTGCCCCGGCTCAGGGCCAAGA
ACAGATGGTCCCCAGATGCGGTCCAGCCCTCAGCAGTTTCTAGAGAACCATCAGATGTTTCCAGGGTGCC
CCAAGGACCTGAAATGACCCTGTGCCTTATTTGAACTAACCAATCAGTTCGCTTCTCGCTTCTGTTCGCG
CGCTTCTGCTCCCCGAGCTCAATAAAAGAGCCCACAACCCCTCACTCGGGGCGCCAGTCCTCCGATTGAC
TGAGTCGCCCGGGTACCCGTGTATCCAATAAACCCTCTTGCAGTTGCATCCGACTTGTGGTCTCGCTGTT
CCTTGGGAGGGTCTCCTCTGAGTGATTGACTACCCGTCAGCGGGGGTCTTTCATTTGGGGGCTCGTCCGG
GATCGGGAGACCCCTGCCCAGGGACCACCGACCCACCACCGGGAGGTAAGCTGGCCAGCAACTTATCTGT
GTCTGTCCGATTGTCTAGTGTCTATGACTGATTTTATGCGCCTGCGTCGGTACTAGTTAGCTAACTAGCT
CTGTATCTGGCGGACCCGTGGTGGAACTGACGAGTTCGGAACACCCGGCCGCAACCCTGGGAGACGTCCC
AGGGATCTCGGGGGCCGTTTTTGTGGCCCGACCTGAGTCCAAAAATCCCGATCGTTTTGGACTCTTTGGT
GCACCCCCCTTAGAGGAGGGATATGTGGTTCTGGTAGGAGACGAGAACCTAAAACAGTTCCCGCCTCCGT
CTGAATTTTTGCTTTCGGTTTGGGACCGAAGCCGCGCCGCGCGTCTTGTCTGCTGCAGCATCGTTCTGTG
TTGTCTCTGTCTGACTGTGTTTCTGTATTTGTCTGAAAATATGGGCCCGGGCCAGACTGTTACCACTCCC
TTAAGTTTGACCTTAGGTCACTGGAAAGATGTCGAGCGGATCGCTCACAACCAGTCGGTAGATGTCAAGA
AGAGACGTTGGGTTACCTTCTGCTCTGCAGAATGGCCAACCTTTAACGTCGGATGGCCGCGAGACGGCAC
CTTTAACCGAGACCTCATCACCCAGGTTAAGATCAAGGTCTTTTCACCTGGCCCGCATGGACACCCAGAC
CAGGTCCCCTACATCGTGACCTGGGAAGCCTTGGCTTTTGACCCCCCTCCCTGGGTCAAGCCCTTTGTAC
ACCCTAAGCCTCCGCCTCCTCTTCCTCCATCCGCCCCGTCTCTCCCCCTTGAACCTCCTCGTTCGACCCC
GCCTCGATCCTCCCTTTATCCAGCCCTCACTCCTTCTCTAGGCGCCCCCATATGGCCATATGAGATCTTA
TATGGGGCACCCCCGCCCCTTGTAAACTTCCCTGACCCTGACATGACAAGAGTTACTAACAGCCCCTCTC
TCCAAGCTCACTTACAGGCTCTCTACTTAGTCCAGCACGAAGTCTGGAGACCTCTGGCGGCAGCCTACCA
AGAACAACTGGACCGACCGGTGGTACCTCACCCTTACCGAGTCGGCGACACAGTGTGGGTCCGCCGACAC
CAGACTAAGAACCTAGAACCTCGCTGGAAAGGACCTTACACAGTCCTGCTGACCACCCCCACCGCCCTCA
AAGTAGACGGCATCGCAGCTTGGATACACGCCGCCCACGTGAAGGCTGCCGACCCCGGGGGTGGACCATC
CTCTAGACTGCCGGATCTAGCTAGTTAATTAAGGATCCCAGTGTGGTGGTACGGGAAATCACAAGTTTGT
ACAAAAAAGCAGGCTCCGCGGCCGCCCCCTTCACCATGCAGAGATCGCCGCCCGGCTACGGCGCACAGGA
CGACCCGCCCTCCCGCCGCGACTGTGCATGGGCCCCTGGAATCGGGGCCGCTGCTGAGGCGCGCGGCCTC
CCTGTCACCAACGTCTCGCCCACCTCGCCCGCCTCCCCGTCCAGCCTTCCGCGGAGCCCACCGCGCAGCC
CCGAATCAGGGCGCTATGGCTTTGGCCGCGGAGAGCGCCAAACTGCCGACGAGTTGCGCATTCGGCGGCC
CATGAACGCCTTCATGGTGTGGGCGAAGGACGAGCGCAAGCGACTGGCGCAACAAAATCCGGATCTGCAC
AACGCAGTACTGAGCAAGATGCTGGGCAAAGCGTGGAAGGAGCTGAACACGGCGGAGAAGCGGCCCTTCG
TGGAAGAGGCCGAACGGCTGCGTGTGCAGCACTTGCGCGACCATCCCAACTACAAGTACCGGCCTCGCCG
CAAAAAACAGGCGCGCAAGGTCCGGAGGCTGGAGCCGGGCCTCTTGCTCCCGGGCCTCGTGCAGCCGTCT
GCGCCGCCCGAGGCCTTCGCTGCAGCGTCAGGGTCAGCTCGCTCCTTCCGCGAGCTACCCACTCTGGGTG
CGGAGTTCGATGGCTTGGGGCTACCCACGCCCGAGCGCTCGCCTCTGGACGGCCTGGAGCCTGGCGAGGC
CTCCTTCTTCCCACCGCCTTTGGCGCCCGAGGACTGCGCTCTGCGGGCTTTCCGGGCACCCTATGCCCCT
GAGCTGGCACGGGACCCGAGCTTCTGCTACGGGGCGCCCCTGGCTGAAGCGCTCAGGACAGCGCCGCCTG
CCGCGCCACTCGCAGGTCTCTACTATGGCACCCTGGGCACTCCGGGCCCGTTTCCCAATCCTCTGTCACC
ACCACCTGAGTCCCCGTCTCTTGAGGGCACAGAGCAACTGGAGCCTACCGCCGACCTTTGGGCCGATGTG
GACCTCACCGAATTTGACCAGTATCTCAATTGCAGCCGGACTCGACCGGATGCCACTACACTCCCCTACC
ACGTGGCACTGGCCAAACTAGGTCCGCGCGCCATGTCCTGTCCAGAAGAGAGCAGCCTCATTTCTGCGCT
GTCTGATGCTAGCAGCGCGGTCTATTACAGTGCTTGCATCTCAGGCTAGAAGGGTGGGCGCGCCGACCCA
GCTTTCTTGTACAAAGTGGTGATGAGCGGCCGCCAGCACAGTGGTCGACGATAAAATAAAAGATTTTATT
TAGTCTCCAGAAAAAGGGGGGAATGAAAGACCCCACCTGTAGGTTTGGCAAGCTAGCTTAAGTAACGCCA
TTTTGGAAGGCATGGAAAAATACATAACTGAGAATAGAGAAGTTCAGATCAAGGTCAGGAACAGATGGAA
CAGCTGAATATGGGCCAAACAGGATATCTGTGGTAAGCAGTTCCTGCCCCGGCTCAGGGCCAAGAACAGA
TGGAACAGCTGAATATGGGCCAAACAGGATATCTGTGGTAAGCAGTTCCTGCCCCGGCTCAGGGCCAAGA
ACAGATGGTCCCCAGATGCGGTCCAGCCCTCAGCAGTTTCTAGAGAACCATCAGATGTTTCCAGGGTGCC
CCAAGGACCTGAAATGACCCTGTGCCTTATTTGAACTAACCAATCAGTTCGCTTCTCGCTTCTGTTCGCG
CGCTTCTGCTCCCCGAGCTCAATAAAAGAGCCCACAACCCCTCACTCGGGGCGCCAGTCCTCCGATTGAC
TGAGTCGCCCGGGTACCCGTGTATCCAATAAACCCTCTTGCAGTTGCATCCGACTTGTGGTCTCGCTGTT
CCTTGGGAGGGTCTCCTCTGAGTGATTGACTACCCGTCAGCGGGGGTCTTTCATTCTGCATTAATGAATC
GGCCAACGCGCGGGGAGAGGCGGTTTGCGTATTGGGCGCTCTTCCGCTTCCTCGCTCACTGACTCGCTGC
GCTCGGTCGTTCGGCTGCGGCGAGCGGTATCAGCTCACTCAAAGGCGGTAATACGGTTATCCACAGAATC
AGGGGATAACGCAGGAAAGAACATGTGAGCAAAAGGCCAGCAAAAGGCCAGGAACCGTAAAAAGGCCGCG
TTGCTGGCGTTTTTCCATAGGCTCCGCCCCCCTGACGAGCATCACAAAAATCGACGCTCAAGTCAGAGGT
GGCGAAACCCGACAGGACTATAAAGATACCAGGCGTTTCCCCCTGGAAGCTCCCTCGTGCGCTCTCCTGT
TCCGACCCTGCCGCTTACCGGATACCTGTCCGCCTTTCTCCCTTCGGGAAGCGTGGCGCTTTCTCATAGC
TCACGCTGTAGGTATCTCAGTTCGGTGTAGGTCGTTCGCTCCAAGCTGGGCTGTGTGCACGAACCCCCCG
TTCAGCCCGACCGCTGCGCCTTATCCGGTAACTATCGTCTTGAGTCCAACCCGGTAAGACACGACTTATC
GCCACTGGCAGCAGCCACTGGTAACAGGATTAGCAGAGCGAGGTATGTAGGCGGTGCTACAGAGTTCTTG
AAGTGGTGGCCTAACTACGGCTACACTAGAAGGACAGTATTTGGTATCTGCGCTCTGCTGAAGCCAGTTA
CCTTCGGAAAAAGAGTTGGTAGCTCTTGATCCGGCAAACAAACCACCGCTGGTAGCGGTGGTTTTTTTGT
TTGCAAGCAGCAGATTACGCGCAGAAAAAAAGGATCTCAAGAAGATCCTTTGATCTTTTCTACGGGGTCT
GACGCTCAGTGGAACGAAAACTCACGTTAAGGGATTTTGGTCATGAGATTATCAAAAAGGATCTTCACCT
AGATCCTTTTGCGGCCGGCCGCAAATCAATCTAAAGTATATATGAGTAAACTTGGTCTGACAGTTACCAA
TGCTTAATCAGTGAGGCACCTATCTCAGCGATCTGTCTATTTCGTTCATCCATAGTTGCCTGACTCCCCG
TCGTGTAGATAACTACGATACGGGAGGGCTTACCATCTGGCCCCAGTGCTGCAATGATACCGCGAGACCC
ACGCTCACCGGCTCCAGATTTATCAGCAATAAACCAGCCAGCCGGAAGGGCCGAGCGCAGAAGTGGTCCT
GCAACTTTATCCGCCTCCATCCAGTCTATTAATTGTTGCCGGGAAGCTAGAGTAAGTAGTTCGCCAGTTA
ATAGTTTGCGCAACGTTGTTGCCATTGCTACAGGCATCGTGGTGTCACGCTCGTCGTTTGGTATGGCTTC
ATTCAGCTCCGGTTCCCAACGATCAAGGCGAGTTACATGATCCCCCATGTTGTGCAAAAAAGCGGTTAGC
TCCTTCGGTCCTCCGATCGTTGTCAGAAGTAAGTTGGCCGCAGTGTTATCACTCATGGTTATGGCAGCAC
TGCATAATTCTCTTACTGTCATGCCATCCGTAAGATGCTTTTCTGTGACTGGTGAGTACTCAACCAAGTC
ATTCTGAGAATAGTGTATGCGGCGACCGAGTTGCTCTTGCCCGGCGTCAACACGGGATAATACCGCGCCA
CATAGCAGAACTTTAAAAGTGCTCATCATTGGAAAACGTTCTTCGGGGCGAAAACTCTCAAGGATCTTAC
CGCTGTTGAGATCCAGTTCGATGTAACCCACTCGTGCACCCAACTGATCTTCAGCATCTTTTACTTTCAC
CAGCGTTTCTGGGTGAGCAAAAACAGGAAGGCAAAATGCCGCAAAAAAGGGAATAAGGGCGACACGGAAA
TGTTGAATACTCATACTCTTCCTTTTTCAATATTATTGAAGCATTTATCAGGGTTATTGTCTCATGAGCG
GATACATATTTGAATGTATTTAGAAAAATAAACAAATAGGGGTTCCGCGCACATTTC
Features (pLannotate 1.2.2; 13 found; start..end, strand, type, name):
     22..615     +  LTR            LTR: long terminal repeat from Moloney murine leukemia virus
    678..1035    +  misc_feature   MMLV Ψ: packaging signal of Moloney murine leukemia virus (MMLV)
   1100..1516    +  CDS            gag (truncated): truncated Moloney murine leukemia virus (MMLV) gag gene lacking the start codon
   1526..1900    +  misc_feature   pol region: Moloney murine leukemia virus (MMLV) pol region containing the splice acceptor site
   1951..1975    +  protein_bind   attB1: mutant version of attB; recombination site for the Gateway® BP reaction BP Clonase™
   1996..3126    +  CDS            Sox18: SOX18_MOUSE - Also known as Sox-18. Experimental evidence at protein level: Swiss-Prot protein existence level 1. Transcriptional activator that binds to the consensus sequence 5'-AACAAAG-3' in the promoter of target genes and plays an essential role in embryonic cardiovascular development and lymphangiogenesis (PubMed:7651823, PubMed:10742113, PubMed:12748961, PubMed:18931657, PubMed:19429912, PubMed:26939885). Activates transcription of PROX1 and other genes coding for lymphatic endothelial markers (PubMed:18931657, PubMed:26939885). Plays an essential role in triggering the differentiation
   3146..3170    -  protein_bind   attB2: mutant version of attB; recombination site for the Gateway® BP reaction BP Clonase™
   3242..3363    +  LTR            3' LTR (ΔU3) (fragment): self-inactivating 3' long terminal repeat (LTR) from Moloney murine leukemia virus
   3364..3833    +  LTR            LTR: long terminal repeat from Moloney murine leukemia virus
   3836..3889    -  CDS            lacI (fragment): lac repressor; lacI; The lac repressor binds to the lac operator to inhibit transcription in E. coli. This inhibition can be relieved by adding lactose or isopropyl-β-D-thiogalactopyranoside (IPTG).
   4072..4660    -  rep_origin     ori: high-copy-number ColE1/pMB1/pBR322/pUC origin of replication
   4824..5684    -  CDS            AmpR: β-lactamase; bla; confers resistance to ampicillin, carbenicillin, and related antibiotics
   5685..5789    -  promoter       AmpR promoter: bla
