[The description below was written by a language model from this plasmid's Addgene catalogue record and pLannotate feature annotations shown in this document.]
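Description:
pMXs-ms-Sox18 is a Moloney murine leukemia virus (MMLV)-based retroviral expression vector carrying the mouse Sox18 coding sequence, built on the Gateway-adapted pMXs-gw backbone. In bacteria it is maintained through a high-copy ColE1/pUC-type origin and selected with ampicillin via the β-lactamase gene and its own promoter. A short lacI fragment next to the 3' LTR appears to be a backbone remnant with no functional role.

The viral portion follows the standard pMXs layout: a 5' MMLV LTR, the Ψ packaging signal, a truncated gag region lacking its start codon (which extends the packaging signal), and a pol segment containing the splice acceptor. These are followed by the insert and a 3' LTR. No internal promoter is annotated, so Sox18 expression is presumably driven by the 5' LTR. The automated annotation labels a short piece at the start of the 3' LTR region as a self-inactivating ΔU3 fragment, but it directly abuts a larger annotated MMLV LTR segment. The catalogue fields do not describe the vector as self-inactivating, so this label may simply reflect a split sequence match. The roughly 1.1 kb Sox18 open reading frame is flanked by attB1 and attB2 sites, consistent with transfer from an entry clone by Gateway recombination. No epitope tag, reporter or mammalian selection marker is annotated.

Because gag, pol and env functions are absent, infectious particles must be made by supplying these in trans from packaging cells. The resulting virus integrates and stably expresses Sox18, an SRY-box transcriptional activator involved in cardiovascular development and lymphangiogenesis. The plasmid was deposited in connection with work on generating induced pluripotent stem cells from mouse and human fibroblasts.
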