Addgene plasmid #50782: pMXs-ms-Sox18
Purpose: retroviral expression of mouse Sox18
Depositing lab: Shinya Yamanaka. Depositing organization: Kyoto University, Center for iPS Cell Research and Application. Publication: Generation of induced pluripotent stem cells without Myc from mouse and human fibroblasts. Nakagawa M, Koyanagi M, Tanabe K, Takahashi K, Ichisaka T, Aoi T, Okita K, Mochiduki Y, Takizawa N, Yamanaka S. Nat Biotechnol. 2008 Jan;26(1):101-6. Epub 2007 Nov 30. 10.1038/nbt1374 PubMed 18059259.
Backbone
  Vector backbone: pMXs-gw
  Backbone manufacturer: Yamanaka Lab, Addgene plasmid #18656
  Backbone size w/o insert (bp): 4750
  Vector type: Mammalian Expression, Retroviral
Growth in bacteria
  Bacterial resistance: Ampicillin, 100 μg/mL
  Growth temperature: 37°C
  Growth strain: DH5alpha
  Copy number: Unknown
Gene/Insert
  Gene/Insert name: Sox18 (alt names: SRY (sex determining region Y)-box 18; Ragl, Ra, Sox-18; AI385749)
  Species: M. musculus (mouse)
  Insert size (bp): 1134
  Entrez Gene: Sox18 (a.k.a. AI385749, Ra, Ragl)
  Cloning method: Gateway Cloning
  Sequencing primers: 5′ pMX-S1811
Resource information
  A portion of this plasmid was derived from a plasmid made by: Gateway cassette and pENTRE/D-TOPO are from Invitrogen Corporation. pMXs is from Dr. Toshio Kitamura of the University of Tokyo, the Institute of Medical Science. If you use this plasmid in a paper, please cite: Retrovirus-mediated gene transfer and expression cloning: powerful tools in functional genomics. Exp Hematol. 2003 Nov;31(11):1007-14. Kitamura T, Koshino Y, Shibata F, Oki T, Nakajima H, Nosaka T, Kumagai H.
Terms and licenses: Academic/Nonprofit Terms; Industry Terms: Not Available to Industry
How to cite: pMXs-ms-Sox18 was a gift from Shinya Yamanaka (Addgene plasmid # 50782 ; http://n2t.net/addgene:50782 ; RRID:Addgene_50782)
