>Addgene plasmid #50782 | pMXs-ms-Sox18 | addgene partial sequence | sequence record 77866 | pMX-S1811 5'-GACGGCATCGCAGCTTGGATACAC-3'
CGGGGGTGGACCATCCTCTAGACTGCCGGATCTAGCTAGTTAATTAAGGATCCCAGTGTGGTGGTACGGG
AAATCACAAGTTTGTACAAAAAAGCAGGCTCCGCGGCCGCCCCCTTCACCATGCAGAGATCGCCGCCCGG
CTACGGCGCACAGGACGACCCGCCCTCCCGCCGCGACTGTGCATGGGCCCCTGGAATCGGGGCCGCTGCT
GAGGCGCGCGGCCTCCCTGTCACCAACGTCTCGCCCACCTCGCCCGCCTCCCCGTCCAGCCTTCCGCGGA
GCCCACCGCGCAGCCCCGAATCAGGGCGCTATGGCTTTGGCCGCGGAGAGCGCCAAACTGCCGACGAGTT
GCGCATTCGGCGGCCCATGAACGCCTTCATGGTGTGGGCGAAGGACGAGCGCAAGCGACTGGCGCAACAA
AATCCGGATCTGCACAACGCAGTACTGAGCAAGATGCTGGGCAAAGCGTGGAAGGAGCTGAACACGGCGG
AGAAGCGGCCCTTCGTGGAAGAGGCCGAACGGCTGCGTGTGCAGCACTTGCGCGACCATCCCAACTACAA
GTACCGGCCTCGCCGCAAAAAACAGGCGCGCAAGGTCCGGAGGCTGGAGCCGGGCCTCTTGCTCCCGGGC
CTCGTGCAGCCGTCTGCGCCGCCCGAGGCCTTCGCTGCAGCGTCAGGGTCAGCTCGCTCCTTCCGCGAGC
TACCCACTCTGGGTGCGGAGTTCGATGGCTTGGGGCTACCCACGCCCGAGCGCTCGCCTCTGGACGGCCT
GGAGCCTGGCGAGGCCTCCTTCTTCCCACCGCCTTTGGCGCCCGAGGACTGCGCTCTGCGGGCTTTCCGG
GCACCCTATGCCCCTGAGCTGGCACGGGACCCGAGCTTCTGCTACGGGGCGCCCCTGGCTGAAGCGCTCA
GGACAGCGCCGCCTGCCGCGCCACTCGCAGGTCTCTACTATGGCACCCTGGGCACTCCGGGCCCGTTTCC
CAATCCTCTGTCACCACCACCTGAGTCCCCGTCTCTTGAGGGCACAGAGCAACTGGAGCCTACCGCCGAC
CTTTGGGCCGATGTGGACCTCACCGAATT
